Addgene plasmid #174495: pnCS_DSep2_Peanut-TEV-Strep
Purpose: bacterial co-expression of Drosophila Sep2 and of Drosophila Peanut
Depositing lab: Manos Mavrakis. Depositing organization: CNRS UMR 7249, Institut Fresnel. Publication: Insights into animal septins using recombinant human septin octamers with distinct SEPT9 isoforms. Iv F, Martins CS, Castro-Linares G, Taveneau C, Barbier P, Verdier-Pinard P, Camoin L, Audebert S, Tsai FC, Ramond L, Llewellyn A, Belhabib M, Nakazawa K, Di Cicco A, Vincentelli R, Wenger J, Cabantous S, Koenderink GH, Bertin A, Mavrakis M. J Cell Sci. 2021 Jul 8. pii: 270842. doi: 10.1242/jcs.258484. PubMed 34237139.
Backbone
  Vector backbone: pnCS
  Total vector size (bp): 6451
  Vector type: Bacterial Expression
Growth in bacteria
  Bacterial resistance: Spectinomycin, 50 μg/mL
  Growth temperature: 37°C
  Growth strain: DH5alpha
  Copy number: High Copy
Gene/Insert 1
  Gene/Insert name: Sep2 (alt names: DSep2; Septin 2)
  Species: D. melanogaster (fly)
  Entrez Gene: Sep2 (a.k.a. Dmel_CG4173, 38961, CG4173, DSep2, Dmel\CG4173, dSEPT2, sep2)
  Cloning method: Gibson Cloning
  Sequencing primers: 5′ N/A; 3′ N/A
Gene/Insert 2
  Gene/Insert name: peanut
  Species: D. melanogaster (fly)
  Entrez Gene: pnut (a.k.a. Dmel_CG8705, CG8705, Dmel\CG8705, E(sina)44C, E(sina)8, PNUT, Peanut, Pnut, anon-EST:Liang-2.18, clone 2.18, dSEPT7, l(2)02502)
  Tag / fusion protein: TEV-Strep (C terminal on insert)
  Cloning method: Gibson Cloning
  Sequencing primers: 5′ N/A; 3′ N/A
Terms and licenses: Academic/Nonprofit Terms; Industry Terms: Not Available to Industry
How to cite: pnCS_DSep2_Peanut-TEV-Strep was a gift from Manos Mavrakis (Addgene plasmid # 174495 ; http://n2t.net/addgene:174495 ; RRID:Addgene_174495)
