[The description below was written by a language model from this plasmid's Addgene catalogue record and pLannotate feature annotations shown in this document.]
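Description:
pnCS_DSep2_Peanut-TEV-Strep is a 6,451 bp bacterial expression plasmid built on the pnCS backbone for co-expressing two Drosophila melanogaster septins, Sep2 and Peanut (pnut), in E. coli. It replicates from a CloDF13 (CDF) origin, which is compatible with other common origins and so allows the plasmid to be maintained alongside a second expression plasmid in the same cell. Selection is by spectinomycin, through the aadA (SmR) aminoglycoside adenylyltransferase gene, which is driven by an AmpR (bla) promoter. The backbone also carries lacI with its own promoter. The catalogue lists the plasmid as high copy.

The payload is a bicistronic operon. A single T7 promoter followed by a lac operator controls transcription, so expression requires T7 RNA polymerase from the host and is induced with IPTG once the plasmid-encoded lac repressor is released. The Sep2 coding sequence comes first and the pnut coding sequence second. Each is preceded by its own T7 gene 10 ribosome binding site, so both proteins are translated independently from one transcript that ends at a T7 terminator. Peanut carries a C-terminal TEV-Strep tag: Strep-Tag II allows affinity capture on Strep-Tactin, and the TEV protease site (listed in the catalogue but not separately annotated in the feature table) allows the tag to be removed afterwards. Sep2 is recorded as untagged. The short annotated fragments of SET1 and TcR are probably backbone remnants or incidental matches rather than functional elements.

The associated publication concerns recombinant animal septin complexes, which suggests the plasmid is used to produce and purify Drosophila septin assemblies. The compatible origin would allow co-transformation with a plasmid supplying further subunits, although the record does not name any such partner.
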