Features (pLannotate 1.2.2; 16 found; start..end, strand, type, name):
     81..99      +  promoter       T7 promoter: promoter for bacteriophage T7 RNA polymerase
    100..124     +  protein_bind   lac operator: The lac repressor binds to the lac operator to inhibit transcription in E. coli. This inhibition can be relieved by adding lactose or isopropyl-β-D-thiogalactopyranoside (IPTG). lac repressor encoded by lacI
    139..161     +  RBS            RBS: efficient ribosome binding site from bacteriophage T7 gene 10 (Olins and Rangwala, 1989)
    169..1425    +  CDS            Sep2: SEPT2_DROME - Experimental evidence at transcript level: Swiss-Prot protein existence level 2. Involved in cytokinesis. From Drosophila melanogaster (Fruit fly).
   1453..1475    +  RBS            RBS: efficient ribosome binding site from bacteriophage T7 gene 10 (Olins and Rangwala, 1989)
   1483..3099    +  CDS            pnut: PNUT_DROME - Experimental evidence at protein level: Swiss-Prot protein existence level 1. Involved in cytokinesis and possibly cellularization (PubMed:8181057). Also acts as an enhancer of the sina gene, thus having a role in photoreceptor development (PubMed:8181057). May be involved in p53-dependent apoptosis (PubMed:17456438). From Drosophila melanogaster (Fruit fly).
   3133..3155    +  CDS            Strep-Tag II (fragment): peptide that binds Strep-Tactin®, an engineered form of streptavidin
   3188..3205    +  CDS            SET1 (fragment): solubility-enhancement tag derived from T7 phage gene 10B
   3213..3260    +  terminator     T7 terminator: transcription terminator for bacteriophage T7 RNA polymerase
   3431..4222    -  CDS            SmR: aminoglycoside adenylyltransferase (Murphy, 1985); aadA; confers resistance to spectinomycin and streptomycin
   4223..4314    -  promoter       AmpR promoter: bla
   4362..5100    -  rep_origin     CloDF13 ori: Plasmids containing the CloDF13 (CDF) origin of replication can be propagated in E. coli cells that contain additional plasmids with compatible origins.
   5197..5261    -  CDS            TcR (fragment): tetracycline efflux protein; tet; confers resistance to tetracycline
   5276..5297    -  protein_bind   CAP binding site: CAP binding activates transcription in the presence of cAMP. E. coli catabolite activator protein
   5310..6392    -  CDS            lacI: lac repressor; lacI; The lac repressor binds to the lac operator to inhibit transcription in E. coli. This inhibition can be relieved by adding lactose or isopropyl-β-D-thiogalactopyranoside (IPTG).
   6393..19      -  promoter       lacI promoter (across the origin): lacI
>Addgene plasmid #174495 | pnCS_DSep2_Peanut-TEV-Strep | addgene full sequence | sequence record 343816 | Addgene NGS Result
TGCGCCATTCGATGGTGTCCGGGATCTCGACGCTCTCCCTTATGCGACTCCTGCATTAGGAGATCTCGAT
CCCGCGAAATTAATACGACTCACTATAGGGGAATTGTGAGCGGATAACAATTCCCCACTAGTAATAATTT
TGTTTAACTTTAAGAAGGAGATATACATATGTCCGTTGAGGTGGATTTCGTCGACAAGAAGGAGGTGCAC
CTCCGCACCCTGAAGCAGTCCGGTCACGTGGGATTCGACAGCTTGCCTGACCAACTGGTCAACAAGAGTG
TCCAGAATGGATTCGTCTTCAACGTCATGTGTATAGGCGAAACCGGACTGGGCAAGTCGACGCTGATGGA
CACGCTGTTCAACACCAGCTTCGAGTCCACGCCGAGTCCCCACACTTTGCCGAGCGTCAAGTTGAAGGCA
CACACCTACGAGCTGCAGGAGAGCAATGTGCGACTCAAGCTCACCATCTGCGACACGGTTGGCTACGGCG
ATCAGATCAACAAGGACGACTCGTTCAAGGCGGTGGTGGACTACATCGACGCACAGTTCGAGAACTATCT
GCAGGAGGAGCTGAAGATCAAGCGATCGCTGGTGACATGCCACGACAGCCGCATCCACATCTGCCTCTAC
TTTATTTGCCCCACTGGGCACGGCCTCAAATCGCTGGACCTGGTGTGCATGAAGAAGCTGGACAGCAAGG
TGAACATAATTCCGGTGATTGCCAAGGCGGATACCATTTCCAAGGTTGAGCTACAGCGCTTCAAGGCGAA
GATCATTCAGGAGCTAAACGCCAATGGAGTGCACATCTACCAGTTCCCCACCGACGATGAGACGGTGGCC
GAGACCAACACCAGCATGAACTCGCACATTCCCTTCGCCGTGGTGGGCAGCACGGAGTTTATTAAGGTGG
GCAACAAGCTCATCCGCGCTCGCCAGTACCCCTGGGGCACGGTGCAGGTGGAGAACGAGACGCACTGCGA
CTTTGTGAAGCTGCGCGAGATGCTCATTCGCACCAACATGGAGGATATGCGCGAAAAGACACACACGCGC
CACTACGAGCTGTATCGCCAGAAGAGGCTGGAGCAAATGGGCTTCAGCGATGTGGACAGCGACAACAAGC
CCATCTCGTTCCAGCAGACGTTCGAGGCAAAGCGCTCCAACCATTTGGCCGAGCTGCAGTCCAAGGAGGA
GGAGGTTCGTCAGATGTTCGTGCAGCGCGTTAAGGAGAAGGAGGCCGAGCTGAAGGAGAGCGAGAAGGAC
CTGCACGCCAAGTTCGAGAAGCTAAAGCGGGATCACGCCGAGGAGAAGCGCAAGCTGGAAGAGTCGCGCA
AGGCGCTCGAGGAGGACTACCTTGACTTCCAGCGGCGCAAGCAGCAGTTGGCCACCGCCCACCACACGCT
CACCCTCGGCAAGAGCAAGAAGAAGTAGGGATCCTAATAGTCTAGTAATAATTTTGTTTAACTTTAAGAA
GGAGATATACATATGAATAGTCCTCGCTCGAACGCGGTTAATGGCGGCAGCGGCGGCGCCATCTCCGCTC
TGCCCAGCACTCTGGCCCAACTGGCTCTGCGCGACAAGCAGCAGGCTGCGTCGGCATCGGCGTCCTCTGC
CACGAACGGCAGCAGCGGCAGCGAGTCCTTGGTGGGCGTCGGTGGACGACCGCCCAATCAGCCGCCCAGT
GTGCCAGTGGCCGCCAGTGGCAAGCTGGACACCAGCGGCGGAGGCGCCTCCAACGGCGACTCGAACAAAC
TGACCCACGATCTGCAGGAGAAGGAGCACCAGCAGGCGCAGAAGCCACAGAAGCCACCGCTCCCGGTGCG
CCAGAAGCCCATGGAGATCGCCGGCTATGTGGGCTTCGCCAACCTGCCCAATCAGGTCTATCGCAAGGCC
GTCAAGCGGGGATTCGAGTTCACTCTGATGGTGGTGGGCGCCAGTGGGCTGGGCAAGTCGACGCTGATCA
ACTCCATGTTCCTGTCGGACATCTACAACGCGGAACAGTATCCGGGCCCCTCGCTGCGCAAAAAGAAGAC
CGTGGCCGTGGAGGCCACCAAAGTAATGCTCAAGGAGAACGGCGTCAATCTGACACTCACGGTGGTGGAC
ACACCCGGATTCGGTGATGCCGTTGACAACAGCAACTGCTGGGTGCCCATACTGGAGTACGTGGATAGCA
AGTACGAGGAGTACCTGACAGCCGAGTCGCGGGTGTACCGAAAAACCATTTCGGACAGCCGGGTGCACTG
CTGCCTCTACTTCATAGCGCCATCGGGACACGGACTCCTGCCGCTGGACATTGCCTGCATGCAGAGCCTG
TCGGACAAGGTAAATCTGGTGCCGGTGATCGCCAAGGCGGACACCATGACGCCCGACGAGGTGCATCTAT
TTAAGAAGCAGATCCTTAACGAGATCGCCCAGCACAAGATCAAGATCTACGACTTCCCCGCCACGCTGGA
GGATGCGGCCGAGGAGGCCAAAACCACGCAGAATTTGCGCAGCCGAGTGCCATTCGCGGTGGTGGGTGCC
AACACCATCATCGAGCAGGACGGAAAGAAGGTCCGGGGTAGGCGTTATCCCTGGGGCCTGGTGGAGGTGG
AGAACCTGACGCATTGCGACTTTATAGCGCTGCGCAACATGGTCATACGCACGCACCTTCAGGACCTCAA
GGACGTGACGAACAACGTCCACTACGAGAACTACCGCTGCCGGAAGCTATCCGAGCTGGGATTGGTGGAC
GGCAAGGCCAGGCTGTCCAACAAGAACCCACTCACCCAGATGGAGGAGGAAAAGCGGGAGCACGAGCAGA
AGATGAAGAAGATGGAGGCCGAGATGGAGCAGGTGTTTGACATGAAGGTCAAGGAGAAGATGCAGAAGCT
CAGGGACTCGGAGCTGGAGCTGGCGCGGCGCCACGAGGAGCGCAAGAAGGCGCTGGAGCTGCAGATCCGG
GAGCTGGAGGAGAAGAGACGCGAGTTCGAGCGCGAGAAGAAGGAGTGGGAGGATGTCAACCACGTGACGC
TCGAGGAGCTCAAGCGACGCAGCCTGGGGGCCAACAGCAGCACGGACAATGTGGATGGCAAGAAGGAGAA
GAAAAAGAAGGGTCTGTTCGAAAACCTTTACTTCCAGGGCAGCGGCAGCGGCTGGAGCCACCCGCAGTTC
GAAAAATAAGGATCCTAATAGTCTAGAGCTAGCCCTAGGCTGCTGCCACCGCTGAGCAATAACTAGCATA
ACCCCTTGGGGCCTCTAAACGGGTCTTGAGGGGTTTTTTGCTGAAACCTCAGGCATTTGAGAAGCACACG
GTCACACTGCTTCCGGTAGTCAATAAACCGGTAAACCAGCAATAGACATAAGCGGCTATTTAACGACCCT
GCCCTGAACCGACGACCGGGTCATCGTGGCCGGATCTTGCGGCCCCTCGGCTTGAACGAATTGTTAGACA
TTATTTGCCGACTACCTTGGTGATCTCGCCTTTCACGTAGTGGACAAATTCTTCCAACTGATCTGCGCGC
GAGGCCAAGCGATCTTCTTCTTGTCCAAGATAAGCCTGTCTAGCTTCAAGTATGACGGGCTGATACTGGG
CCGGCAGGCGCTCCATTGCCCAGTCGGCAGCGACATCCTTCGGCGCGATTTTGCCGGTTACTGCGCTGTA
CCAAATGCGGGACAACGTAAGCACTACATTTCGCTCATCGCCAGCCCAGTCGGGCGGCGAGTTCCATAGC
GTTAAGGTTTCATTTAGCGCCTCAAATAGATCCTGTTCAGGAACCGGATCAAAGAGTTCCTCCGCCGCTG
GACCTACCAAGGCAACGCTATGTTCTCTTGCTTTTGTCAGCAAGATAGCCAGATCAATGTCGATCGTGGC
TGGCTCGAAGATACCTGCAAGAATGTCATTGCGCTGCCATTCTCCAAATTGCAGTTCGCGCTTAGCTGGA
TAACGCCACGGAATGATGTCGTCGTGCACAACAATGGTGACTTCTACAGCGCGGAGAATCTCGCTCTCTC
CAGGGGAAGCCGAAGTTTCCAAAAGGTCGTTGATCAAAGCTCGCCGCGTTGTTTCATCAAGCCTTACGGT
CACCGTAACCAGCAAATCAATATCACTGTGTGGCTTCAGGCCGCCATCCACTGCGGAGCCGTACAAATGT
ACGGCCAGCAACGTCGGTTCGAGATGGCGCTCGATGACGCCAACTACCTCTGATAGTTGAGTCGATACTT
CGGCGATCACCGCTTCCCTCATACTCTTCCTTTTTCAATATTATTGAAGCATTTATCAGGGTTATTGTCT
CATGAGCGGATACATATTTGAATGTATTTAGAAAAATAAACAAATAGCTAGGTCACTCGGTCGCTACGCT
CCGGGCGTGAGACTGCGGCGGGCGCTGCGGACACATACAAAGTTACCCACAGATTCCGTGGATAAGCAGG
GGACTAACATGTGAGGCAAAACAGCAGGGCCGCGCCGGTGGCGTTTTTCCATAGGCTCCGCCCTCCTGCC
AGAGTTCACATAAACAGACGCTTTTCCGGTGCATCTGTGGGAGCCGTGAGGCTCAACCATGAATCTGACA
GTACGGGCGAAACCCGACAGGACTTAAAGATCCCCACCGTTTCCGGCGGGTCGCTCCCTCTTGCGCTCTC
CTGTTCCGACCCTGCCGTTTACCGGATACCTGTTCCGCCTTTCTCCCTTACGGGAAGTGTGGCGCTTTCT
CATAGCTCACACACTGGTATCTCGGCTCGGTGTAGGTCGTTCGCTCCAAGCTGGGCTGTAAGCAAGAACT
CCCCGTTCAGCCCGACTGCTGCGCCTTATCCGGTAACTGTTCACTTGAGTCCAACCCGGAAAAGCACGGT
AAAACGCCACTGGCAGCAGCCATTGGTAACTGGGAGTTCGCAGAGGATTTGTTTAGCTAAACACGCGGTT
GCTCTTGAAGTGTGCGCCAAAGTCCGGCTACACTGGAAGGACAGATTTGGTTGCTGTGCTCTGCGAAAGC
CAGTTACCACGGTTAAGCAGTTCCCCAACTGACTTAACCTTCGATCAAACCACCTCCCCAGGTGGTTTTT
TCGTTTACAGGGCAAAAGATTACGCGCAGAAAAAAAGGATCTCAAGAAGATCCTTTGATCTTTTCTACTG
AACCGCTCTTGATTTCAGTGCAATTTATCTCTTCAAATGTAGCACCTGAAGTCAGCCCCATACGATATAA
GTTGTAATTCTCATGTTAGTCATGCCCCGCGCCCACCGGAAGGAGCTGACTGGGTTGAAGGCTCTCAAGG
GCATCGGTCGAGATCCCGGTGCCTAATGAGTGAGCTAACTTACATTAATTGCGTTGCGCTCACTGCCCGC
TTTCCAGTCGGGAAACCTGTCGTGCCAGCTGCATTAATGAATCGGCCAACGCGCGGGGAGAGGCGGTTTG
CGTATTGGGCGCCAGGGTGGTTTTTCTTTTCACCAGTGAGACGGGCAACAGCTGATTGCCCTTCACCGCC
TGGCCCTGAGAGAGTTGCAGCAAGCGGTCCACGCTGGTTTGCCCCAGCAGGCGAAAATCCTGTTTGATGG
TGGTTAACGGCGGGATATAACATGAGCTGTCTTCGGTATCGTCGTATCCCACTACCGAGATGTCCGCACC
AACGCGCAGCCCGGACTCGGTAATGGCGCGCATTGCGCCCAGCGCCATCTGATCGTTGGCAACCAGCATC
GCAGTGGGAACGATGCCCTCATTCAGCATTTGCATGGTTTGTTGAAAACCGGACATGGCACTCCAGTCGC
CTTCCCGTTCCGCTATCGGCTGAATTTGATTGCGAGTGAGATATTTATGCCAGCCAGCCAGACGCAGACG
CGCCGAGACAGAACTTAATGGGCCCGCTAACAGCGCGATTTGCTGGTGACCCAATGCGACCAGATGCTCC
ACGCCCAGTCGCGTACCGTCTTCATGGGAGAAAATAATACTGTTGATGGGTGTCTGGTCAGAGACATCAA
GAAATAACGCCGGAACATTAGTGCAGGCAGCTTCCACAGCAATGGCATCCTGGTCATCCAGCGGATAGTT
AATGATCAGCCCACTGACGCGTTGCGCGAGAAGATTGTGCACCGCCGCTTTACAGGCTTCGACGCCGCTT
CGTTCTACCATCGACACCACCACGCTGGCACCCAGTTGATCGGCGCGAGATTTAATCGCCGCGACAATTT
GCGACGGCGCGTGCAGGGCCAGACTGGAGGTGGCAACGCCAATCAGCAACGACTGTTTGCCCGCCAGTTG
TTGTGCCACGCGGTTGGGAATGTAATTCAGCTCCGCCATCGCCGCTTCCACTTTTTCCCGCGTTTTCGCA
GAAACGTGGCTGGCCTGGTTCACCACGCGGGAAACGGTCTGATAAGAGACACCGGCATACTCTGCGACAT
CGTATAACGTTACTGGTTTCACATTCACCACCCTGAATTGACTCTCTTCCGGGCGCTATCATGCCATACC
GCGAAAGGTTT
